Addgene plasmid #126323: pGWB14-LYX105
Purpose: With a Nicotiana benthamiana transcription factor in PGWB14 backbone, for Agrobacterium mediated transient or stable expression corresponding transcription factor fused with a C-terminal HA tag.
Depositing lab: Silin Zhong. Depositing organization: Chinese University of Hong Kong.
Backbone
  Vector backbone: pGWB14
  Vector type: Plant Expression
  Selectable markers: Hygromycin
Growth in bacteria
  Bacterial resistance: Kanamycin, 50 μg/mL
  Growth temperature: 37°C
  Growth strain: DH5alpha
  Copy number: Low Copy
Gene/Insert
  Gene/Insert name: Niben101Scf03169g06008.1
  Species: Nicotiana benthamiana
  Promoter: CaMV 35S
  Tag / fusion protein: HA (C terminal on insert)
  Cloning method: Gibson Cloning
Terms and licenses: Academic/Nonprofit Terms; Industry Terms: Not Available to Industry
How to cite: pGWB14-LYX105 was a gift from Silin Zhong (Addgene plasmid # 126323 ; http://n2t.net/addgene:126323 ; RRID:Addgene_126323)
