[The description below was written by a language model from this plasmid's Addgene catalogue record and pLannotate feature annotations shown in this document.]
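Description:
pGWB14-LYX105 is a plant binary expression vector built on the pGWB14 backbone for Agrobacterium-mediated transient or stable expression of a Nicotiana benthamiana transcription factor (gene model Niben101Scf03169g06008.1). It is a low-copy plasmid of about 15 kb carrying IncP-type replication functions (oriV with the trans-acting trfA replication protein), which allow maintenance in both E. coli and Agrobacterium. It also carries oriT and traJ for mobilisation. Bacterial selection is by kanamycin through an aphA-3 KanR gene. The backbone further contains remnants typical of this vector lineage, including tetracycline resistance gene fragments, an IS1 element and a partial ColE1-type origin.

Three expression units lie between the nopaline-type right and left T-DNA borders. In the main cassette, a CaMV 35S promoter drives the inserted coding sequence, which is flanked by attB1 and attB2 Gateway sites and followed by a 3xHA epitope and a NOS terminator, giving a C-terminally HA-tagged protein. The record lists Gibson assembly as the cloning method. The annotation tool detects similarity between part of the insert and a rice HOX6 transcription factor, suggesting a homeobox-type protein, although the record does not name the family. A second 35S-driven unit encodes HygR for hygromycin selection of transformed plant tissue. The feature table also shows a third cassette that the catalogue entry does not mention: a 35S promoter driving the tomato bushy stunt virus P19 silencing suppressor, with a CaMV poly(A) signal. P19 binds siRNAs and is commonly co-expressed to boost transgene levels in leaf infiltration. The HA tag allows antibody-based detection or immunoprecipitation of the expressed factor.
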