Features (pLannotate 1.2.2; 36 found; start..end, strand, type, name):
      3..89      -  CDS            traI (fragment): TRAI6_ECOLX - Experimental evidence at protein level: Swiss-Prot protein existence level 1. The initiation process of transfer DNA synthesis requires the interaction of at least three plasmid-specific components (TraH, I, and J) at the transfer origin resulting in the assembly of a specialised nucleoprotein complex - the relaxosome. Site- and strand-specific cleavage at the transfer origin is dependent on TraI and TraJ. From Escherichia coli.
    127..498     -  CDS            traJ: oriT-recognizing protein; traJ
    531..640     -  oriT           oriT: incP origin of transfer
    772..962     +  rep_origin     ori (fragment): high-copy-number ColE1/pMB1/pBR322/pUC origin of replication
   1321..1971    -  CDS            TetR: tetracycline resistance regulatory protein; tetR
   2077..2326    +  CDS            TcR (fragment): tetracycline efflux protein; tetA; confers resistance to tetracycline
   2436..2460    -  misc_feature   RB T-DNA repeat: right border repeat from nopaline C58 T-DNA
   2490..2508    +  misc_feature   MCS (fragment): pUC18/19 multiple cloning site
   2559..2904    +  promoter       CaMV 35S promoter: strong constitutive promoter from cauliflower mosaic virus
   2856..2902    +  promoter       minimal CaMV 35S promoter: minimal 35S promoter from cauliflower mosaic virus
   2914..2932    -  misc_feature   MCS (fragment): pUC18/19 multiple cloning site
   2943..3458    +  CDS            P19_TBSVC: Experimental evidence at protein level: Swiss-Prot protein existence level 1. Acts as a suppressor of RNA-mediated gene silencing, also known as post-transcriptional gene silencing (PTGS), a mechanism of plant viral defense that limits the accumulation of viral RNAs. Binds to short interfering RNAs (siRNAs) with high affinity. Acts as a molecular caliper to specifically select siRNAs based on the length of the duplex region of the RNA (By similarity). From Tomato bushy stunt virus (strain Cherry) (TBSV).
   3531..3707    +  polyA_signal   CaMV poly(A) signal: cauliflower mosaic virus polyadenylation signal
   4210..4551    +  promoter       CaMV 35S promoter: strong constitutive promoter from cauliflower mosaic virus
   4577..4601    +  protein_bind   attB1: mutant version of attB; recombination site for the Gateway® BP reaction BP Clonase™
   4661..4948    +  CDS            HOX6 (fragment): HOX6_ORYSI - Experimental evidence at transcript level: Swiss-Prot protein existence level 2. Probable transcription factor that binds to the DNA sequence 5'-CAAT[AT]ATTG-3'. From Oryza sativa subsp. indica (Rice).
   5136..5160    -  protein_bind   attB2: mutant version of attB; recombination site for the Gateway® BP reaction BP Clonase™
   5189..5278    +  CDS            3xHA: three tandem HA epitope tags
   5312..5564    +  terminator     NOS terminator: nopaline synthase terminator and poly(A) signal
   5993..6245    -  terminator     NOS terminator: nopaline synthase terminator and poly(A) signal
   6269..6697    -  CDS            nos (fragment): DHNO_AGRT7 - Protein inferred from homology: Swiss-Prot protein existence level 3. From Agrobacterium tumefaciens (strain T37).
   6713..7738    -  CDS            HygR: aminoglycoside phosphotransferase from E. coli; aph(4)-Ia; confers resistance to hygromycin
   7748..8092    -  promoter       CaMV 35S promoter: strong constitutive promoter from cauliflower mosaic virus
   7749..7795    -  promoter       minimal CaMV 35S promoter: minimal 35S promoter from cauliflower mosaic virus
   8230..8385    +  CDS            lacZα (fragment) (sequence partly withheld): LacZα fragment of β-galactosidase; lacZ fragment
   8383..8683    +  rep_origin     M13 ori (fragment) (sequence partly withheld): M13 bacteriophage origin of replication; arrow indicates direction of (+) strand synthesis
   8684..8814    +  CDS            lacI (fragment): lac repressor; lacI; The lac repressor binds to the lac operator to inhibit transcription in E. coli. This inhibition can be relieved by adding lactose or isopropyl-β-D-thiogalactopyranoside (IPTG).
   8868..8892    -  misc_feature   LB T-DNA repeat: left border repeat from nopaline C58 T-DNA
  10349..10468   -  CDS            tetR (fragment): TETR1_ECOLX - Experimental evidence at protein level: Swiss-Prot protein existence level 1. TetR is the repressor of the tetracycline resistance element; its N-terminal region forms a helix-turn-helix structure and binds DNA. Binding of tetracycline to TetR reduces the repressor affinity for the tetracycline resistance gene (tetA) promoter operator sites. From Escherichia coli.
  10488..11636   -  CDS            trfA: trans-acting replication protein that binds to and activates oriV
  11935..12729   -  CDS            KanR: aminoglycoside phosphotransferase; aphA-3; confers resistance to kanamycin
  12921..13688   +  mobile_element IS1: prokaryotic transposable element IS1
  13697..13846   -  CDS            satA (fragment): STA_BACSU - Also known as yyaR. Experimental evidence at protein level: Swiss-Prot protein existence level 1. Involved in resistance to streptothricin, a broad-spectrum antibiotic produced by streptomycetes. Detoxifies streptothricin via acetylation of the beta amino group of the first beta-lysyl moiety of streptothricin. From Bacillus subtilis (strain 168).
  13845..14039   -  CDS            satA (fragment): STA_BACSU - Also known as yyaR. Experimental evidence at protein level: Swiss-Prot protein existence level 1. Involved in resistance to streptothricin, a broad-spectrum antibiotic produced by streptomycetes. Detoxifies streptothricin via acetylation of the beta amino group of the first beta-lysyl moiety of streptothricin. From Bacillus subtilis (strain 168).
  14042..14317   -  CDS            klaC (fragment): KLAC_ECOLX - Also known as telB. Protein predicted: Swiss-Prot protein existence level 4. Belongs to the kla operon, which is associated with cryptic tellurite resistance, and IncW plasmid fertility inhibition. From Escherichia coli.
  14381..15012   -  rep_origin     oriV: incP origin of replication
>Addgene plasmid #126323 | pGWB14-LYX105 | addgene full sequence | sequence record 247093 | Addgene NGS Result
TCGGTCTTGCCTTGCTCGTCGGTGATGTACTTCACCAGCTCCGCGAAGTCGCTCTTCTTGATGGAGCGCA
TGGGGACGTGCTTGGCAATCACGCGCACCCCCCGGCCGTTTTAGCGGCTAAAAAAGTCATGGCTCTGCCC
TCGGGCGGACCACGCCCATCATGACCTTGCCAAGCTCGTCCTGCTTCTCTTCGATCTTCGCCAGCAGGGC
GAGGATCGTGGCATCACCGAACCGCGCCGTGCGCGGGTCGTCGGTGAGCCAGAGTTTCAGCAGGCCGCCC
AGGCGGCCCAGGTCGCCATTGATGCGGGCCAGCTCGCGGACGTGCTCATAGTCCACGACGCCCGTGATTT
TGTAGCCCTGGCCGACGGCCAGCAGGTAGGCCGACAGGCTCATGCCGGCCGCCGCCGCCTTTTCCTCAAT
CGCTCTTCGTTCGTCTGGAAGGCAGTACACCTTGATAGGTGGGCTGCCCTTCCTGGTTGGCTTGGTTTCA
TCAGCCATCCGCTTGCCCTCATCTGTTACGCCGGCGGTAGCCGGCCAGCCTCGCAGAGCAGGATTCCCGT
TGAGCACCGCCAGGTGCGAATAAGGGACAGTGAAGAAGGAACACCCGCTCGCGGGTGGGCCTACTTCACC
TATCCTGCCCGGCTGACGCCGTTGGATACACCAAGGAAAGTCTACACGAACCCTTTGGCAAAATCCTGTA
TATCGTGCGAAAAAGGATGGATATACCGAAAAAATCGCTATAATGACCCCGAAGCAGGGTTATGCAGCGG
AAAAGCGCCACGCTTCCCGAAGGGAGAAAGGCGGACAGGTATCCGGTAAGCGGCAGGGTCGGAACAGGAG
AGCGCACGAGGGAGCTTCCAGGGGGAAACGCCTGGTATCTTTATAGTCCTGTCGGGTTTCGCCACCTCTG
ACTTGAGCGTCGATTTTTGTGATGCTCGTCAGGGGGGCGGAGCCTATGGAAAAACGCCAGCAACGCGGCC
TTTTTACGGTTCCTGGCCTTTTGCTGGCCTTTTGCTCACATGTTCTTTCCTGCGTTATCCCCTGATTCTG
TGGATAACCGTATTACCGCCTTTGAGTGAGCTGATACCGCTCGCCGCAGCCGAACGACCGAGCGCAGCGA
GTCAGTGAGCGAGGAAGCGGAAGAGCGCCAGAAGGCCGCCAGAGAGGCCGAGCGCGGCCGTGAGGCTTGG
ACGCTAGGGCAGGGCATGAAAAAGCCCGTAGCGGGCTGCTACGGGCGTCTGACGCGGTGGAAAGGGGGAG
GGGATGTTGTCTACATGGCTCTGCTGTAGTGAGTGGGTTGCGCTCCGGCAGCGGTCCTGATCAATCGTCA
CCCTTTCTCGGTCCTTCAACGTTCCTGACAACGAGCCTCCTTTTCGCCAATCCATCGACAATCACCGCGA
GTCCCTGCTCGAACGCTGCGTCCGGACCGGCTTCGTCGAAGGCGTCTATCGCGGCCCGCAACAGCGGCGA
GAGCGGAGCCTGTTCAACGGTGCCGCCGCGCTCGCCGGCATCGCTGTCGCCGGCCTGCTCCTCAAGCACG
GCCCCAACAGTGAAGTAGCTGATTGTCATCAGCGCATTGACGGCGTCCCCGGCCGAAAAACCCGCCTCGC
AGAGGAAGCGAAGCTGCGCGTCGGCCGTTTCCATCTGCGGTGCGCCCGGTCGCGTGCCGGCATGGATGCG
CGCGCCATCGCGGTAGGCGAGCAGCGCCTGCCTGAAGCTGCGGGCATTCCCGATCAGAAATGAGCGCCAG
TCGTCGTCGGCTCTCGGCACCGAATGCGTATGATTCTCCGCCAGCATGGCTTCGGCCAGTGCGTCGAGCA
GCGCCCGCTTGTTCCTGAAGTGCCAGTAAAGCGCCGGCTGCTGAACCCCCAACCGTTCCGCCAGTTTGCG
TGTCGTCAGACCGTCTACGCCGACCTCGTTCAACAGGTCCAGGGCGGCACGGATCACTGTATTCGGCTGC
AACTTTGTCATGCTTGACACTTTATCACTGATAAACATAATATGTCCACCAACTTATCAGTGATAAAGAA
TCCGCGCGTTCAATCGGACCAGCGGAGGCTGGTCCGGAGGCCAGACGTGAAACCCAACATACCCCTGATC
GTAATTCTGAGCACTGTCGCGCTCGACGCTGTCGGCATCGGCCTGATTATGCCGGTGCTGCCGGGCCTCC
TGCGCGATCTGGTTCACTCGAACGACGTCACCGCCCACTATGGCATTCTGCTGGCGCTGTATGCGTTGGT
GCAATTTGCCTGCGCACCTGTGCTGGGCGCGCTGTCGGATCGTTTCGGGCGGCGGCCAATCTTGCTCGTC
TCGCTGGCCGGCGCCAGATCTGGGGAACCCTGTGGTTGGCATGCACATACAAATGGACGAACGGATAAAC
CTTTTCACGCCCTTTTAAATATCCGATTATTCTAATAAACGCTCTTTTCTCTTAGGTTTACCCGCCAATA
TATCCTGTCAAACACTGATAGTTTAAACGTTGCGATTAAGAATTCGAGCTCGGTACCCCCCTACTCCAAA
AATGTCAAAGATACAGTCTCAGAAGACCAAAGGGCTATTGAGACTTTTCAACAAAGGGTAATTTCGGGAA
ACCTCCTCGGATTCCATTGCCCAGCTATCTGTCACTTCATCGAAAGGACAGTAGAAAAGGAAGGTGGCTC
CTACAAATGCCATCATTGCGATAAAGGAAAGGCTATCATTCAAGATGCCTCTGCCGACAGTGGTCCCAAA
GATGGACCCCCACCCACGAGGAGCATCGTGGAAAAAGAAGACGTTCCAACCACGTCTTCAAAGCAAGTGG
ATTGATGTGACATCTCCACTGACGTAAGGGATGACGCACAATCCCACTATCCTTCGCAAGACCCTTCCTC
TATATAAGGAAGTTCATTTCATTTGGAGAGGACAGCCCAAGCTTCGACTCTAGAGGATCCCCTTAAATCG
ATATGGAACGAGCTATACAAGGAAACGACGCTAGGGAACAAGCTAACAGTGAACGTTGGGATGGAGGATC
AGGAGGTACCACTTCTCCCTTCAAACTTCCTGACGAAAGTCCGAGTTGGACTGAGTGGCGGCTACATAAC
GATGAGACGAATTCGAATCAAGATAATCCCCTTGGTTTCAAGGAAAGCTGGGGTTTCGGGAAAGTTGTAT
TTAAGAGATATCTCAGATACGACAGGACGGAAGCTTCACTGCACAGAGTCCTTGGATCTTGGACGGGAGA
TTCGGTTAACTATGCAGCATCTCGATTTTTCGGTTTCGACCAGATCGGATGTACCTATAGTATTCGGTTT
CGAGGAGTTAGTATCACCGTTTCTGGAGGGTCTCGAACTCTTCAGCATCTCTGTGAGATGGCAATTCGGT
CTAAGCAAGAACTGCTACAGCTTGCCCCAATCGAAGTGGAAAGTAATGTATCAAGAGGATGCCCTGAAGG
TACTCAAACCTTCGAAAAAGAAAGCGAGTAAGTCGAGGGCGAGCTCGAATTCGGTACGCTGAAATCACCA
GTCTCTCTCTACAAATCTATCTCTCTCTATTTTCTCCATAAATAATGTGTGAGTAGTTTCCCGATAAGGG
AAATTAGGGTTCTTATAGGGTTTCGCTCATGTGTTGAGCATATAAGAAACCCTTAGTATGTATTTGTATT
TGTAAAATACTTCTATCAATAAAATTTCTAATTCCTAAAACCAAAATCCAGTACTAAAATCCAGATCTCC
CTGCAGGTCCCCAGATTAGCCTTTTCAATTTCAGAAAGAATGCTAACCCACAGATGGTTAGAGAGGCTTA
CGCAGCAGGTCTCATCAAGACGATCTACCCGAGCAATAATCTCCAGGAAATCAAATACCTTCCCAAGAAG
GTTAAAGATGCAGTCAAAAGATTCAGGACTAACTGCATCAAGAACACAGAGAAAGATATATTTCTCAAGA
TCAGAAGTACTATTCCAGTATGGACGATTCAAGGCTTGCTTCACAAACCAAGGCAAGTAATAGAGATTGG
AGTCTCTAAAAAGGTAGTTCCCACTGAATCAAAGGCCATGGAGTCAAAGATTCAAATAGAGGACCTAACA
GAACTCGCCGTAAAGACTGGCGAACAGTTCATACAGAGTCTCTTACGACTCAATGACAAGAAGAAAATCT
TCGTCAACATGGTGGAGCACGACACACTTGTCTACTCCAAAAATATCAAAGATACAGTCTCAGAAGACCA
AAGGGCAATTGAGACTTTTCAACAAAGGGTAATATCCGGAAACCTCCTCGGATTCCATTGCCCAGCTATC
TGTCACTTTATTGTGAAGATAGTGGAAAAGGAAGGTGGCTCCTACAAATGCCATCATTGCGATAAAGGAA
AGGCCATCGTTGAAGATGCCTCTGCCGACAGTGGTCCCAAAGATGGACCCCCACCCACGAGGAGCATCGT
GGAAAAAGAAGACGTTCCAACCACGTCTTCAAAGCAAGTGGATTGATGTGATATCTCCACTGACGTAAGG
GATGACGCACAATCCCACTATCCTTCGCAAGACCCTTCCTCTATATAAGGAAGTTCATTTCATTTGGAGA
GAACACGGGGGACTCTAGAGTTATCAACAAGTTTGTACAAAAAAGCAGGCTCCACCACTAGTATGGATTT
CTTCAATTCTCAAACTCGGAAGAACAATCTCAAGTGTCACAAGAAAAGGCTCACTCAAGATCAAGTAAGG
CTCTTGGAGATTAGCTTCAACTCCAACAACAAGCTTGACTCTGATAAAAAATCCCAGCTCGCTCAGGAAC
TGGGATTGCCACCAAGGCAAGTCGCAATATGGTATCAGAACAAGCGAGCACGATGGAAAAGCCAAAGCCT
TGAGGTTGATTACAAGGTCTTGCAACAAAGATTTGATAATGCCATGTCTGATAATGAGAGGTTAAAATTG
GAAGTTGAGAGGCTTAAAGAGGAACTAAACAAAGCTCAAGAAATGTTGTTGGCATTCAATACCACAACTA
ATAATTATTCATCAATTTCAAGTTCTTGTGATGAAGTTGGGAGTTCATGTTTGCAGCTTCATGATCAATC
CAAACATAATCTTGATAAGGAGCTCTATGCTTGTTTAATTGGTGATGAAGGCCATTTTGGGCATAATTTC
TCTGCTTCATCTATGTCTCCCGGGGACCCAGCTTTCTTGTACAAAGTGGTTGATAACAGCGGGTTAATTA
ACATCTTTTACCCATACGATGTTCCTGACTATGCGGGCTATCCCTATGACGTCCCGGACTATGCAGGATC
CTATCCATATGACGTTCCAGATTACGCTGCTCAGTGCAGCGCTTAGAGCTCGAATTTCCCCGATCGTTCA
AACATTTGGCAATAAAGTTTCTTAAGATTGAATCCTGTTGCCGGTCTTGCGATGATTATCATATAATTTC
TGTTGAATTACGTTAAGCATGTAATAATTAACATGTAATGCATGACGTTATTTATGAGATGGGTTTTTAT
GATTAGAGTCCCGCAATTATACATTTAATACGCGATAGAAAACAAAATATAGCGCGCAAACTAGGATAAA
TTATCGCGCGCGGTGTCATCTATGTTACTAGATCGGGAATTAGCTTCATCAACGCAAGACATGCGCACGA
CCGTCTGACAGGAGAGGAATTTCCGACGAGCACAGAAAGGACTTGCTCTTGGACGTAGGCCTATTTCTCA
GGCACATGTATCAAGTGTTCGGACGTGGGTTTTCGATGGTGTATCAGCCGCCGCCAACTGGGAGATGAGG
AGGCTTTCTTGGGGGGCAGTCAGCAGTTCATTTCACAAGACAGAGGAACTTGTAAGGAGATGCACTGATT
TATCTTGGCGCAAACCAGCAGGACGAATTAGTGGGAATAGCCCGCGAATATCTAAGTTATGCCTGTCGGC
ATGAGCAGAAACTTCCAATTCGAAACAGTTTGGAGAGGTTGTTTTTGGGCATACCTTTTGTTAGTCAGCC
TCTCGATTGCTCATCGTCATTACACAGTACCGAAGTTTGATCGATCTAGTAACATAGATGACACCGCGCG
CGATAATTTATCCTAGTTTGCGCGCTATATTTTGTTTTCTATCGCGTATTAAATGTATAATTGCGGGACT
CTAATCATAAAAACCCATCTCATAAATAACGTCATGCATTACATGTTAATTATTACATGCTTAACGTAAT
TCAACAGAAATTATATGATAATCATCGCAAGACCGGCAACAGGATTCAATCTTAAGAAACTTTATTGCCA
AATGTTTGAACGATCTGCTTCGACGCACTCCTTCTTTACTCCACCATCTCGTCCTTATTGAAAACGTGGG
TAGCACCAAAACGAATCAAGTCGCTGGAACTGAAGTTACCAATCACGCTGGATGATTTGCCAGTTGGATT
AATCTTGCCTTTCCCCGCATGAATAATATTGATGAATGCATGCGTGAGGGGTATTTCGATTTTGGCAATA
GCTGCAATTGCCGCGACATCCTCCAACGAGCATAATTCTTCAGAAAAATAGCGATGTTCCATGTTGTCAG
GGCATGCATGATGCACGTTATGAGGTGACGGTGCTAGGCAGTATTCCCTCAAAGTTTCATAGTCAGTATC
ATATTCATCATTGCATTCCTGCAAGAGAGAATTGAGACGCAATCCACACGCTGCGGCAACCTTCCGGCGT
TCGTGGTCTATTTGCTCTTGGACGTTGCAAACGTAAGTGTTGGATCCCGGTCGGCATCTACTCTATTCCT
TTGCCCTCGGACGAGTGCTGGGGCGTCGGTTTCCACTATCGGCGAGTACTTCTACACAGCCATCGGTCCA
GACGGCCGCGCTTCTGCGGGCGATTTGTGTACGCCCGACAGTCCCGGCTCCGGATCGGACGATTGCGTCG
CATCGACCCTGCGCCCAAGCTGCATCATCGAAATTGCCGTCAACCAAGCTCTGATAGAGTTGGTCAAGAC
CAATGCGGAGCATATACGCCCGGAGCCGCGGCGATCCTGCAAGCTCCGGATGCCTCCGCTCGAAGTAGCG
CGTCTGCTGCTCCATACAAGCCAACCACGGCCTCCAGAAGAAGATGTTGGCGACCTCGTATTGGGAATCC
CCGAACATCGCCTCGCTCCAGTCAATGACCGCTGTTATGCGGCCATTGTCCGTCAGGACATTGTTGGAGC
CGAAATCCGCGTGCACGAGGTGCCGGACTTCGGGGCAGTCCTCGGCCCAAAGCATCAGCTCATCGAGAGC
CTGCGCGACGGACGCACTGACGGTGTCGTCCATCACAGTTTGCCAGTGATACACATGGGGATCAGCAATC
GCGCATATGAAATCACGCCATGTAGTGTATTGACCGATTCCTTGCGGTCCGAATGGGCCGAACCCGCTCG
TCTGGCTAAGATCGGCCGCAGCGATCGCATCCATGGCCTCCGCGACCGGCTGCAGAACAGCGGGCAGTTC
GGTTTCAGGCAGGTCTTGCAACGTGACACCCTGTGCACGGCGGGAGATGCAATAGGTCAGGCTCTCGCTG
AATTCCCCAATGTCAAGCACTTCCGGAATCGGGAGCGCGGCCGATGCAAAGTGCCGATAAACATAACGAT
CTTTGTAGAAACCATCGGCGCAGCTATTTACCCGCAGGACATATCCACGCCCTCCTACATCGAAGCTGAA
AGCACGAGATTCTTCGCCCTCCGAGAGCTGCATCAGGTCGGAGACGCTGTCGAACTTTTCGATCAGAAAC
TTCTCGACAGACGTCGCGGTGAGTTCAGGCTTTTTCATATCGGGGTCGTCCTCTCCAAATGAAATGAACT
TCCTTATATAGAGGAAGGGTCTTGCGAAGGATAGTGGGATTGTGCGTCATCCCTTACGTCAGTGGAGATA
TCACATCAATCCACTTGCTTTGAAGACGTGGTTGGAACGTCTTCTTTTTCCACGATGCTCCTCGTGGGTG
GGGGTCCATCTTTGGGACCACTGTCGGCAGAGGCATCTTGAACGATAGCCTTTCCTTTATCGCAATGATG
GCATTTGTAGGTGCCACCTTCCTTTTCTACTGTCCTTTTGATGAAGTGACAGATAGCTGGGCAATGGAAT
CCGAGGAGGTTTCCCGATATTACCCTTTGTTGAAAAGTCTCAATAGCCCTTTGGTCTTCTGAGACTGTAT
CTTTGATATTCTTGGAGTAGACGAGAGTGTCGTGCTCCACCATGTTGACGGATCTCTAGGACGCGTCGAC
GCGTCGACGCGTCGACGCGTCGACGCGTCCTAGAAGCTAATTCACTGGCCGTCGTTTTACAACGTCGTGA
CTGGGAAAACCCTGGCGTTACCCAACTTAATCGCCTTGCAGCACATCCCCCTTTCGCCAGCTGGCGTAAT
AGCGAAGAGGCCCGCACCGATCGCCCTTCCCAACAGTTGCGCAGCCTGAATG
[44 nt withheld, positions 8383-8426]
C
[141 nt withheld, positions 8428-8568]
CCTTTGACGTTGGAGTCCACGTTCTTT
[37 nt withheld, positions 8596-8632]
ACCCTATCTCGGGCTATTCTTTTGATTTATAAGGGATTTTGCCGATTTCGGAACCACCATCAAACAGGAT
TTTCGCCTGCTGGGGCAAACCAGCGTGGACCGCTTGCTGCAACTCTCTCAGGGCCAGGCGGTGAAGGGCA
ATCAGCTGTTGCCCGTCTCACTGGTGAAAAGAAAAACCACCCCAGTACATTAAAAACGTCCGCAATGTGT
TATTAAGTTGTCTAAGCGTCAATTTGTTTACACCACAATATATCCTGCCACCAGCCAGCCAACAGCTCCC
CGACCGGCAGCTCGGCACAAAATCACCACTCGATACAGGCAGCCCATCAGTCCGGGACGGCGTCAGCGGG
AGAGCCGTTGTAAGGCGGCAGACTTTGCTCATGTTACCGATGCTATTCGGAAGAACGGCAACTAAGCTGC
CGGGTTTGAAACACGGATGATCTCGCGGAGGGTAGCATGTTGATTGTAACGATGACAGAGCGTTGCTGCC
TGTGATCAAATATCATCTCCCTCGCAGAGATCCGAATTATCAGCCTTCTTATTCATTTCTCGCTTAACCG
TGACAGGCTGTCGATCTTGAGAACTATGCCGACATAATAGGAAATCGCTGGATAAAGCCGCTGAGGAAGC
TGAGTGGCGCTATTTCTTTAGAAGTGAACGTTGACGATATCAACTCCCCTATCCATTGCTCACCGAATGG
TACAGGTCGGGGACCCGAAGTTCCGACTGTCGGCCTGATGCATCCCCGGCTGATCGACCCCAGATCTGGG
GCTGAGAAAGCCCAGTAAGGAAACAACTGTAGGTTCGAGTCGCGAGATCCCCCGGAACCAAAGGAAGTAG
GTTAAACCCGCTCCGATCAGGCCGAGCCACGCCAGGCCGAGAACATTGGTTCCTGTAGGCATCGGGATTG
GCGGATCAAACACTAAAGCTACTGGAACGAGCAGAAGTCCTCCGGCCGCCAGTTGCCAGGCGGTAAAGGT
GAGCAGAGGCACGGGAGGTTGCCACTTGCGGGTCAGCACGGTTCCGAACGCCATGGAAACCGCCCCCGCC
AGGCCCGCTGCGACGCCGACAGGATCTAGCGCTGCGTTTGGTGTCAACACCAACAGCGCCACGCCCGCAG
TTCCGCAAATAGCCCCCAGGACCGCCATCAATCGTATCGGGCTACCTAGCAGAGCGGCAGAGATGAACAC
GACCATCAGCGGCTGCACAGCGCCTACCGTCGCCGCGACCCCGCCCGGCAGGCGGTAGACCGAAATAAAC
AACAAGCTCCAGAATAGCGAAATATTAAGTGCGCCGAGGATGAAGATGCGCATCCACCAGATTCCCGTTG
GAATCTGTCGGACGATCATCACGAGCAATAAACCCGCCGGCAACGCCCGCAGCAGCATACCGGCGACCCC
TCGGCCTCGCTGTTCGGGCTCCACGAAAACGCCGGACAGATGCGCCTTGTGAGCGTCCTTGGGGCCGTCC
TCCTGTTTGAAGACCGACAGCCCAATGATCTCGCCGTCGATGTAGGCGCCGAATGCCACGGCATCTCGCA
ACCGTTCAGCGAACGCCTCCATGGGCTTTTTCTCCTCGTGCTCGTAAACGGACCCGAACATCTCTGGAGC
TTTCTTCAGGGCCGACAATCGGATCTCGCGGAAATCCTGCACGTCGGCCGCTCCAAGCCGTCGAATCTGA
GCCTTAATCACAATTGTCAATTTTAATCCTCTGTTTATCGGCAGTTCGTAGAGCGCGCCGTGCGTCCCGA
GCGATACTGAGCGAAGCAAGTGCGTCGAGCAGTGCCCGCTTGTTCCTGAAATGCCAGTAAAGCGCTGGCT
GCTGAACCCCCAGCCGGAACTGACCCCACAAGGCCCTAGCGTTTGCAATGCACCAGGTCATCATTGACCC
AGGCGTGTTCCACCAGGCCGCTGCCTCGCAACTCTTCGCAGGCTTCGCCGACCTGCTCGCGCCACTTCTT
CACGCGGGTGGAATCCGATCCGCACATGAGGCGGAAGGTTTCCAGCTTGAGCGGGTACGGCTCCCGGTGC
GAGCTGAAATAGTCGAACATCCGTCGGGCCGTCGGCGACAGCTTGCGGTACTTCTCCCATATGAATTTCG
TGTAGTGGTCGCCAGCAAACAGCACGACGATTTCCTCGTCGATCAGGACCTGGCAACGGGACGTTTTCTT
GCCACGGTCCAGGACGCGGAAGCGGTGCAGCAGCGACACCGATTCCAGGTGCCCAACGCGGTCGGACGTG
AAGCCCATCGCCGTCGCCTGTAGGCGCGACAGGCATTCCTCGGCCTTCGTGTAATACCGGCCATTGATCG
ACCAGCCCAGGTCCTGGCAAAGCTCGTAGAACGTGAAGGTGATCGGCTCGCCGATAGGGGTGCGCTTCGC
GTACTCCAACACCTGCTGCCACACCAGTTCGTCATCGTCGGCCCGCAGCTCGACGCCGGTGTAGGTGATC
TTCACGTCCTTGTTGACGTGGAAAATGACCTTGTTTTGCAGCGCCTCGCGCGGGATTTTCTTGTTGCGCG
TGGTGAACAGGGCAGAGCGGGCCGTGTCGTTTGGCATCGCTCGCATCGTGTCCGGCCACGGCGCAATATC
GAACAAGGAAAGCTGCATTTCCTTGATCTGCTGCTTCGTGTGTTTCAGCAACGCGGCCTGCTTGGCCTCG
CTGACCTGTTTTGCCAGGTCCTCGCCGGCGGTTTTTCGCTTCTTGGTCGTCATAGTTCCTCGCGTGTCGA
TGGTCATCGACTTCGCCAAACCTGCCGCCTCCTGTTCGAGACGACGCGAACGCTCCACGGCGGCCGATGG
CGCGGGCAGGGCAGGGGGAGCCAGTTGCACGCTGTCGCGCTCGATCTTGGCCGTAGCTTGCTGGACCATC
GAGCCGACGGACTGGAAGGTTTCGCGGGGCGCACGCATGACGGTGCGGCTTGCGATGGTTTCGGCATCCT
CGGCGGAAAACCCCGCGTCGATCAGTTCTTGCCTGTATGCCTTCCGGTCAAACGTCCGATTCATTCACCC
TCCTTGCGGGATTGCCCCGACTCACGCCGGGGCAATGTGCCCTTATTCCTGATTTGACCCGCCTGGTGCC
TTGGTGTCCAGATAATCCACCTTATCGGCAATGAAGTCGGTCCCGTAGACCGTCTGGCCGTCCTTCTCGT
ACTTGGTATTCCGAATCTTGCCCTGCACGAATACCAGCGACCCCTTGCCCAAATACTTGCCGTGGGCCTC
GGCCTGAGAGCCAAAACACTTGATGCGGAAGAAGTCGGTGCGCTCCTGCTTGTCGCCGGCATCGTTGCGC
CACATCTAGGTACTAAAACAATTCATCCAGTAAAATATAATATTTTATTTTCTCCCAATCAGGCTTGATC
CCCAGTAAGTCAAAAAATAGCTCGACATACTGTTCTTCCCCGATATCCTCCCTGATCGACCGGACGCAGA
AGGCAATGTCATACCACTTGTCCGCCCTGCCGCTTCTCCCAAGATCAATAAAGCCACTTACTTTGCCATC
TTTCACAAAGATGTTGCTGTCTCCCAGGTCGCCGTGGGAAAAGACAAGTTCCTCTTCGGGCTTTTCCGTC
TTTAAAAAATCATACAGCTCGCGCGGATCTTTAAATGGAGTGTCTTCTTCCCAGTTTTCGCAATCCACAT
CGGCCAGATCGTTATTCAGTAAGTAATCCAATTCGGCTAAGCGGCTGTCTAAGCTATTCGTATAGGGACA
ATCCGATATGTCGATGGAGTGAAAGAGCCTGATGCACTCCGCATACAGCTCGATAATCTTTTCAGGGCTT
TGTTCATCTTCATACTCTTCCGAGCAAAGGACGCCATCGGCCTCACTCATGAGCAGATTGCTCCAGCCAT
CATGCCGTTCAAAGTGCAGGACCTTTGGAACAGGCAGCTTTCCTTCCAGCCATAGCATCATGTCCTTTTC
CCGTTCCACATCATAGGTGGTCCCTTTATACCGGCTGTCCGTCATTTTTAAATATAGGTTTTCATTTTCT
CCCACCAGCTTATATACCTTAGCAGGAGACATTCCTTCCGTATCTTTTACGCAGCGGTATTTTTCGATCA
GTTTTTTCAATTCCGGTGATATTCTCATTTTAGCCATTTATTATTTCCTTCCTCTTTTCTACAGTATTTA
AAGATACCCCAAGAAGCTAATTATAACAAGACGAACTCCAATTCACTGTTCCTTGCATTCTAAAACCTTA
AATACCAGAAAACAGCTTTTTCAAAGTTGTTTTCAAAGTTGGCGTATAACATAGTATCGACGGAGCCGAT
TTTGAAACCACAATTATGGGTGATGCTGCCAACTTACTGATTTAGTGTATGATGGTGTTTTTGAGGTGCT
CCAGTGGCTTCTGTTTCTATCAGCTGTCCCTCCTGTTCAGCTACTGACGGGGTGGTGCGTAACGGCAAAA
GCACCGCCGGACATCAGCGCTATCTCTGCTCTCACTGCCGTAAAACATGGCAACTGCAGTTCACTTACAC
CGCTTCTCAACCCGGTACGCACCAGAAAATCATTGATATGGCCATGAATGGCGTTGGATGCCGGGCAACA
GCCCGCATTATGGGCGTTGGCCTCAACACGATTTTACGTCACTTAAAAAACTCAGGCCGCAGTCGGTAAC
CTCGCGCATACAGCCGGGCAGTGACGTCATCGTCTGCGCGGAAATGGACGAACAGTGGGGCTATGTCGGG
GCTAAATCGCGCCAGCGCTGGCTGTTTTACGCGTATGACAGTCTCCGGAAGACGGTTGTTGCGCACGTAT
TCGGTGAACGCACTATGGCGACGCTGGGGCGTCTTATGAGCCTGCTGTCACCCTTTGACGTGGTGATATG
GATGACGGATGGCTGGCCGCTGTATGAATCCCGCCTGAAGGGAAAGCTGCACGTAATCAGCAAGCGATAT
ACGCAGCGAATTGAGCGGCATAACCTGAATCTGAGGCAGCACCTGGCACGGCTGGGACGGAAGTCGCTGT
CGTTCTCAAAATCGGTGGAGCTGCATGACAAAGTCATCGGGCATTATCTGAACATAAAACACTATCAATA
AGTTGGAGTCATTACCCAATTATGATAGAATTTACAAGCTATAAGGTTATTGTCCTGGGTTTCAAGCATT
AGTCCATGCAAGTTTTTATGCTTTGCCCATTCTATAGATATATTGATAAGCGCGCTGCCTATGCCTTGCC
CCCTGAAATCCTTACATACGGCGATATCTTCTATATAAAAGATATATTATCTTATCAGTATTGTCAATAT
ATTCAAGGCAATCTGCCTCCTCATCCTCTTCATCCTCTTCGTCTTGGTAGCTTTTTAAATATGGCGCTTC
ATAGAGTAATTCTGTAAAGGTCCAATTCTCGTTTTCATACCTCGGTATAATCTTACCTATCACCTCAAAT
GGTTCGCTGGGTTTATCGCACCCCCGAACACGAGCACGGCACCCGCGACCACTATGCCAAGAATGCCCAA
GGTAAAAATTGCCGGCCCCGCCATGAAGTCCGTGAATGCCCCGACGGCCGAAGTGAAGGGCAGGCCGCCA
CCCAGGCCGCCGCCCTCACTGCCCGGCACCTGGTCGCTGAATGTCGATGCCAGCACCTGCGGCACGTCAA
TGCTTCCGGGCGTCGCGCTCGGGCTGATCGCCCATCCCGTTACTGCCCCGATCCCGGCAATGGCAAGGAC
TGCCAGCGCTGCCATTTTTGGGGTGAGGCCGTTCGCGGCCGAGGGGCGCAGCCCCTGGGGGGATGGGAGG
CCCGCGTTAGCGGGCCGGGAGGGTTCGAGAAGGGGGGGCACCCCCCTTCGGCGTGCGCGGTCACGCGCAC
AGGGCGCAGCCCTGGTTAAAAACAAGGTTTATAAATATTGGTTTAAAAGCAGGTTAAAAGACAGGTTAGC
GGTGGCCGAAAAACGGGCGGAAACCCTTGCAAATGCTGGATTTTCTGCCTGTGGACAGCCCCTCAAATGT
CAATAGGTGCGCCCCTCATCTGTCAGCACTCTGCCCCTCAAGTGTCAAGGATCGCGCCCCTCATCTGTCA
GTAGTCGCGCCCCTCAAGTGTCAATACCGCAGGGCACTTATCCCCAGGCTTGTCCACATCATCTGTGGGA
AACTCGCGTAAAATCAGGCGTTTTCGCCGATTTGCGAGGCTGGCCAGCTCCACGTCGCCGGCCGAAATCG
AGCCTGCCCCTCATCTGTCAACGCCGCGCCGGGTGAGTCGGCCCCTCAAGTGTCAACGTCCGCCCCTCAT
CTGTCAGTGAGGGCCAAGTTTTCCGCGAGGTATCCACAACGCCGGCGGCCGCGGTGTCTCGCACACGGCT
TCGACGGCGTTTCTGGCGCGTTTGCAGGGCCATAGACGGCCGCCAGCCCAGCGGCGAGGGCAACCAGCCC
GGTGAGCGTCGGAAAGGCGC
