>Addgene plasmid #126323 | pGWB14-LYX105 | depositor partial sequence | sequence record 241597 | Niben101Scf03169g06008.1
ATGGATTTCTTCAATTCTCAAACTCGGAAGAACAATCTCAAGTGTCACAAGAAAAGGCTCACTCAAGATC
AAGTAAGGCTCTTGGAGATTAGCTTCAACTCCAACAACAAGCTTGACTCTGATAAAAAATCCCAGCTCGC
TCAGGAACTGGGATTGCCACCAAGGCAAGTCGCAATATGGTATCAGAACAAGCGAGCACGATGGAAAAGC
CAAAGCCTTGAGGTTGATTACAAGGTCTTGCAACAAAGATTTGATAATGCCATGTCTGATAATGAGAGGT
TAAAATTGGAAGTTGAGAGGCTTAAAGAGGAACTAAACAAAGCTCAAGAAATGTTGTTGGCATTCAATAC
CACAACTAATAATTATTCATCAATTTCAAGTTCTTGTGATGAAGTTGGGAGTTCATGTTTGCAGCTTCAT
GATCAATCCAAACATAATCTTGATAAGGAGCTCTATGCTTGTTTAATTGGTGATGAAGGCCATTTTGGGC
ATAATTTCTCTGCTTCATCTATGTCT
